>Addgene plasmid #41519 | TAL-BBL1-ID21 | depositor full sequence | sequence record 55388 | TAL-BBL1-ID21 sequence 2698 bps
TGGATAACCGTATTACCGCCGAATGCACGGTTGCTCCCTGTCTTGTGTCTGCAGTCCGGATCCTGGCTGC
AGACACCCGACCAAGTGCATTCCGTCAGGTGGCACTTTTCGGGGAAATGTGCGCGGAACCCCTATTTGTT
TATTTTTCTAAATACATTCAAATATGTATCCGCTCATGAGACAATAACCCTGATAAATGCTTCAATAATA
TTGAAAAAGGAAGAGTCCTGAGGCGGAAAGAACCAGCTGTGGAATGTGTGTCAGTTAGGGTGTGGAAAGT
CCCCAGGCTCCCCAGCAGGCAGAAGTATGCAAAGCATGCATCTCAATTAGTCAGCAACCAGGTGTGGAAA
GTCCCCAGGCTCCCCAGCAGGCAGAAGTATGCAAAGCATGCATCTCAATTAGTCAGCAACCATAGTCCCG
CCCCTAACTCCGCCCATCCCGCCCCTAACTCCGCCCAGTTCCGCCCATTCTCCGCCCCATGGCTGACTAA
TTTTTTTTATTTATGCAGAGGCCGAGGCCGCCTCGGCCTCTGAGCTATTCCAGAAGTAGTGAGGAGGCTT
TTTTGGAGGCCTAGGCTTTTGCAAAGATCGATCAAGAGACAGGATGAGGATCGTTTCGCATGATTGAACA
AGATGGATTGCACGCAGGTTCTCCGGCCGCTTGGGTGGAGAGGCTATTCGGCTATGACTGGGCACAACAG
ACAATCGGCTGCTCTGATGCCGCCGTGTTCCGGCTGTCAGCGCAGGGGCGCCCGGTTCTTTTTGTCAAGA
CCGACCTGTCCGGTGCCCTGAATGAACTGCAAGACGAGGCAGCGCGGCTATCGTGGCTGGCCACGACGGG
CGTTCCTTGCGCAGCTGTGCTCGACGTTGTCACTGAAGCGGGAAGGGACTGGCTGCTATTGGGCGAAGTG
CCGGGGCAGGATCTCCTGTCATCTCACCTTGCTCCTGCCGAGAAAGTATCCATCATGGCTGATGCAATGC
GGCGGCTGCATACGCTTGATCCGGCTACCTGCCCATTCGACCACCAAGCGAAACATCGCATCGAGCGAGC
ACGTACTCGGATGGAAGCCGGTCTTGTCGATCAGGATGATCTGGACGAAGAGCATCAGGGGCTCGCGCCA
GCCGAACTGTTCGCCAGGCTCAAGGCGAGCATGCCCGACGGCGAGGATCTCGTCGTGACCCATGGCGATG
CCTGCTTGCCGAATATCATGGTGGAAAATGGCCGCTTTTCTGGATTCATCGACTGTGGCCGGCTGGGTGT
GGCGGACCGCTATCAGGACATAGCGTTGGCTACCCGTGATATTGCTGAAGAGCTTGGCGGCGAATGGGCT
GACCGCTTCCTCGTGCTTTACGGTATCGCCGCTCCCGATTCGCAGCGCATCGCCTTCTATCGCCTTCTTG
ACGAGTTCTTCTGAGCGGGACTCTGGGGTTCGAAATGACCGACCAAGCGACGCCCAACCTGCCATCACGA
GATTTCGATTCCACCGCCGCCTTCTATGAAAGGTTGGGCTTCGGAATCGTTTTCCGGGACGCCGGCTGGA
TGATCCTCCAGCGCGGGGATCTCATGCTGGAGTTCTTCGCCCACCCTAGGGGGAGGCTAACTGAAACACG
GAAGGAGACAATACCGGAAGGAACCCGCGCTATGACGGCAATAAAAAGACAGAATAAAACGCACGGTGTT
GGGTCGTTTGTTCATAAACGCGGGGTTCGGTCCCAGGGCTGGCACTCTGTCGATACCCCACCGAGACCCC
ATTGGGGCCAATACGCCCGCGTTTCTTCCTTTTCCCCACCCCACCCCCCAAGTTCGGGTGAAGGCCCAGG
GCTCGCAGCCAACGTCGGGGCGGCAGGCCCTGCCATAGCCTCAGGTTACTCATATATACTTTAGATTGAT
TTAAAACTTCATTTTTAATTTAAAAGGATCTAGGTGAAGATCCTTTTTGATAATCTCATGACCAAAATCC
CTTAACGTGAGTTTTCGTTCCACTGAGCGTCAGACCCCGTAGAAAAGATCAAAGGATCTTCTTGAGATCC
TTTTTTTCTGCGCGTAATCTGCTGCTTGCAAACAAAAAAACCACCGCTACCAGCGGTGGTTTGTTTGCCG
GATCAAGAGCTACCAACTCTTTTTCCGAAGGTAACTGGCTTCAGCAGAGCGCAGATACCAAATACTGTCC
TTCTAGTGTAGCCGTAGTTAGGCCACCACTTCAAGAACTCTGTAGCACCGCCTACATACCTCGCTCTGCT
AATCCTGTTACCAGTGGCTGCTGCCAGTGGCGATAAGTCGTGTCTTACCGGGTTGGACTCAAGACGATAG
TTACCGGATAAGGCGCAGCGGTCGGGCTGAACGGGGGGTTCGTGCACACAGCCCAGCTTGGAGCGAACGA
CCTACACCGAACTGAGATACCTACAGCGTGAGCTATGAGAAAGCGCCACGCTTCCCGAAGGGAGAAAGGC
GGACAGGTATCCGGTAAGCGGCAGGGTCGGAACAGGAGAGCGCACGAGGGAGCTTCCAGGGGGAAACGCC
TGGTATCTTTATAGTCCTGTCGGGTTTCGCCACCTCTGACTTGAGCGTCGATTTTTGTGATGCTCGTCAG
GGGGGCGGAGCCTATGGAAAAACGCCAGCAACGCGGCCTTTTTACGGTTCCTGGCCTTTTGCTGGCCTTT
TGCTCACATGTTCTTTCCTGCGTTATCCCCTGATTCTG
Features (pLannotate 1.2.2; 7 found; start..end, strand, type, name):
    122..226     +  promoter       AmpR promoter: bla
    228..585     +  promoter       SV40 promoter: SV40 enhancer and early promoter
    620..1414    +  CDS            NeoR/KanR: aminoglycoside phosphotransferase from Tn5; aph(3')-II (or nptII); confers resistance to neomycin, kanamycin, and G418 (Geneticin®)
   1435..1587    +  CDS            ble (fragment): BLE_KLEPN - Experimental evidence at protein level: Swiss-Prot protein existence level 1. Binding protein with a strong affinity to the bleomycin family of antibiotics. Binds to CL990; an antimitotic-antibiotic compound. From Klebsiella pneumoniae.
   1646..1693    +  polyA_signal   HSV TK poly(A) signal: herpes simplex virus thymidine kinase polyadenylation signal (Cole and Stacy, 1985)
   1784..1800    -  polyA_signal   bGH poly(A) signal (fragment): bovine growth hormone polyadenylation signal
   2022..2610    +  rep_origin     ori: high-copy-number ColE1/pMB1/pBR322/pUC origin of replication
