[The description below was written by a language model from this plasmid's Addgene catalogue record and pLannotate feature annotations shown in this document.]
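Description:
TAL-BBL1-ID21 is a small (about 2.7 kb) backbone plasmid from a ligation-independent cloning system for high-throughput assembly of transcription activator-like effector (TALE) genes. It is built on a heavily truncated derivative of the Clontech vector pEGFP-N1. The backbone name indicates a large deletion, and the feature table accordingly shows no CMV promoter, EGFP coding sequence or f1 origin. What remains is essentially the maintenance machinery: a high-copy ColE1/pUC-type origin of replication and the dual-purpose NeoR/KanR cassette. In that cassette the Tn5 aminoglycoside phosphotransferase gene sits downstream of both a bacterial bla (AmpR) promoter and the SV40 enhancer/early promoter and is terminated by the HSV TK polyadenylation signal. This arrangement gives kanamycin resistance in E. coli and, in principle, G418 resistance in mammalian cells. The short ble and bGH poly(A) annotations are only partial matches, probably remnants of the parent sequence rather than functional elements.

The recorded insert is a 59 bp synthetic polylinker flanked by two Mva1269I restriction sites, which the automated annotation does not pick up as a feature. Digestion at the two sites presumably opens the vector to accept TALE repeat fragments during assembly, though the record does not describe the exact step or what the "BBL1" and "ID21" designations signify. Although catalogued as a mammalian expression vector with an SV40 promoter, that promoter appears to drive only the resistance marker. No promoter positioned to express a cloned insert is annotated, so the plasmid is best understood as a cloning and assembly intermediate for TALE construction rather than a final expression construct.
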