Addgene plasmid #41519: TAL-BBL1-ID21
Depositing lab: Veit Hornung. Depositing organization: Universitaetsklinikum Bonn. Publication: A ligation-independent cloning technique for high-throughput assembly of transcription activator-like effector genes. Schmid-Burgk JL, Schmidt T, Kaiser V, Honing K, Hornung V. Nat Biotechnol. 2012 Dec 16. doi: 10.1038/nbt.2460. PubMed 23242165.
Backbone
  Vector backbone: pEGFP-N1Δ4728-2101
  Backbone manufacturer: Clontech
  Backbone size w/o insert (bp): 2698
  Vector type: Mammalian Expression
  Selectable markers: Neomycin (select with G418)
Growth in bacteria
  Bacterial resistance: Kanamycin, 50 μg/mL
  Growth temperature: 37°C
  Growth strain: DH10B
  Copy number: High Copy
Gene/Insert
  Gene/Insert name: Polylinker flanked by 2 Mva1269I cut sites
  Species: Synthetic
  Insert size (bp): 59
  Promoter: SV40
  Cloning method: Unknown
  Sequencing primers: 5′ ASK-FN2 (CGGCCTTTTTACGGTTCCTG); 3′ pBABE_3
Terms and licenses: Academic/Nonprofit Terms; Industry Terms: Not Available to Industry
How to cite: TAL-BBL1-ID21 was a gift from Veit Hornung (Addgene plasmid # 41519 ; http://n2t.net/addgene:41519 ; RRID:Addgene_41519)
