>Addgene plasmid #41519 | TAL-BBL1-ID21 | addgene partial sequence | sequence record 55715 | ASK-FN2 5'-CGGCCTTTTTACGGTTCCTG-3'
TGTTCTTTCCTGCGTTATCCCCTGATTCTGTGGATAACCGTATTACCGCCGAATGCACGGTTGCTCCCTG
TCTTGTGTCTGCAGTCCGGATCCTGGCTGCAGACACCCGACCAAGTGCATTCCGTCAGGTGGCACTTTTC
GGGGAAATGTGCGCGGAACCCCTATTTGTTTATTTTTCTAAATACATTCAAATATGTATCCGCTCATGAG
ACAATAACCCTGATAAATGCTTCAATAATATTGAAAAAGGAAGAGTCCTGAGGCGGAAAGAACCAGCTGT
GGAATGTGTGTCAGTTAGGGTGTGGAAAGTCCCCAGGCTCCCCAGCAGGCAGAAGTATGCAAAGCATGCA
TCTCAATTAGTCAGCAACCAGGTGTGGAAAGTCCCCAGGCTCCCCAGCAGGCAGAAGTATGCAAAGCATG
CATCTCAATTAGTCAGCAACCATAGTCCCGCCCCTAACTCCGCCCATCCCGCCCCTAACTCCGCCCAGTT
CCGCCCATTCTCCGCCCCATGGCTGACTAATTTTTTTTATTTATGCAGAGGCCGAGGCCGCCTCGGCCTC
TGAGCTATTCCAGAAGTAGTGAGGAGGCTTTTTTGGAGGCCTAGGCTTTTGCAAAGATCGATCAAGAGAC
AGGATGAGGATCGTTTCGCATGATTGAACAAGATGGATTGCACGCAGGTTCTCCGGCCGCTTGGGTGGAG
AGGCTATTCGGCTATGACTGGGCACAACAGACAATCGGCTGCTCTGATGCCGCCGTGTTCCGGCTGTCAG
CGCAGGGGCGCCCGGTTCTTTTTGTCAAGACCGACCTGTCCGGTGCCCTGAATGAACTGCAAGACGAGGC
AGCGCGGCTATCGTG
